>Addgene plasmid #142386 | TFORF0276 | addgene full sequence | sequence record 385936 | Addgene NGS Result
GGCTCCGGTGCCCGTCAGTGGGCAGAGCGCACATCGCCCACAGTCCCCGAGAAGTTGGGGGGAGGGGTCG
GCAATTGAACCGGTGCCTAGAGAAGGTGGCGCGGGGTAAACTGGGAAAGTGATGTCGTGTACTGGCTCCG
CCTTTTTCCCGAGGGTGGGGGAGAACCGTATATAAGTGCAGTAGTCGCCGTGAACGTTCTTTTTCGCAAC
GGGTTTGCCGCCAGAACACAGGTAAGTGCCGTGTGTGGTTCCCGCGGGCCTGGCCTCTTTACGGGTTATG
GCCCTTGCGTGCCTTGAATTACTTCCACCTGGCTGCAGTACGTGATTCTTGATCCCGAGCTTCGGGTTGG
AAGTGGGTGGGAGAGTTCGAGGCCTTGCGCTTAAGGAGCCCCTTCGCCTCGTGCTTGAGTTGAGGCCTGG
CCTGGGCGCTGGGGCCGCCGCGTGCGAATCTGGTGGCACCTTCGCGCCTGTCTCGCTGCTTTCGATAAGT
CTCTAGCCATTTAAAATTTTTGATGACCTGCTGCGACGCTTTTTTTCTGGCAAGATAGTCTTGTAAATGC
GGGCCAAGATCTGCACACTGGTATTTCGGTTTTTGGGGCCGCGGGCGGCGACGGGGCCCGTGCGTCCCAG
CGCACATGTTCGGCGAGGCGGGGCCTGCGAGCGCGGCCACCGAGAATCGGACGGGGGTAGTCTCAAGCTG
GCCGGCCTGCTCTGGTGCCTGGCCTCGCGCCGCCGTGTATCGCCCCGCCCTGGGCGGCAAGGCTGGCCCG
GTCGGCACCAGTTGCGTGAGCGGAAAGATGGCCGCTTCCCGGCCCTGCTGCAGGGAGCTCAAAATGGAGG
ACGCGGCGCTCGGGAGAGCGGGCGGGTGAGTCACCCACACAAAGGAAAAGGGCCTTTCCGTCCTCAGCCG
TCGCTTCATGTGACTCCACGGAGTACCGGGCGCCGTCCAGGCACCTCGATTAGTTCTCGAGCTTTTGGAG
TACGTCGTCTTTAGGTTGGGGGGAGGGGTTTTATGCGATGGAGTTTCCCCACACTGAGTGGGTGGAGACT
GAAGTTAGGCCAGCTTGGCACTTGATGTAATTCTCCTTGGAATTTGCCCTTTTTGAGTTTGGATCTTGGT
TCATTCTCAAGCCTCAGACAGTGGTTCAAAGTTTTTTTCTTCCATTTCAGGTGTCGTGAGGCTAGCACCG
CCACCATGAACCAGCCGCAGAGGATGGCGCCTGTGGGCACAGACAAGGAGCTCAGTGACCTCCTGGACTT
CAGCATGATGTTCCCGCTGCCTGTCACCAACGGGAAGGGCCGGCCCGCCTCCCTGGCCGGGGCGCAGTTC
GGAGGTTCAGGTCTTGAGGACCGGCCCAGCTCAGGCTCCTGGGGCAGCGGCGACCAGAGCAGCTCCTCCT
TTGACCCCAGCCGGACCTTCAGCGAGGGCACCCACTTCACTGAGTCGCACAGCAGCCTCTCTTCATCCAC
ATTCCTGGGACCGGGACTCGGAGGCAAGAGCGGTGAGCGGGGCGCCTATGCCTCCTTCGGGAGAGACGCA
GGCGTGGGCGGCCTGACTCAGGCTGGCTTCCTGTCAGGCGAGCTGGCCCTCAACAGCCCCGGGCCCCTGT
CCCCTTCGGGCATGAAGGGGACCTCCCAGTACTACCCCTCCTACTCCGGCAGCTCCCGGCGGAGAGCGGC
AGACGGCAGCCTAGACACGCAGCCCAAGAAGGTCCGGAAGGTCCCGCCGGGTCTTCCATCCTCGGTGTAC
CCACCCAGCTCAGGTGAGGACTACGGCAGGGATGCCACCGCCTACCCGTCCGCCAAGACCCCCAGCAGCA
CCTATCCCGCCCCCTTCTACGTGGCAGATGGCAGCCTGCACCCCTCAGCCGAGCTCTGGAGTCCCCCGGG
CCAGGCGGGCTTCGGGCCCATGCTGGGTGGGGGCTCATCCCCGCTGCCCCTCCCGCCCGGTAGCGGCCCG
GTGGGCAGCAGTGGAAGCAGCAGCACGTTTGGTGGCCTGCACCAGCACGAGCGTATGGGCTACCAGCTGC
ATGGAGCAGAGGTGAACGGTGGGCTCCCATCTGCATCCTCCTTCTCCTCAGCCCCCGGAGCCACGTACGG
CGGCGTCTCCAGCCACACGCCGCCTGTCAGCGGGGCCGACAGCCTCCTGGGCTCCCGAGGGACCACAGCT
GGCAGCTCCGGGGATGCCCTCGGCAAAGCACTGGCCTCGATCTACTCCCCGGATCACTCAAGCAATAACT
TCTCGTCCAGCCCTTCTACCCCCGTGGGCTCCCCCCAGGGCCTGGCAGGAACGTCACAGTGGCCTCGAGC
AGGAGCCCCCGGTGCCTTATCGCCCAGCTACGACGGGGGTCTCCACGGCCTGCAGAGTAAGATAGAAGAC
CACCTGGACGAGGCCATCCACGTGCTCCGCAGCCACGCCGTGGGCACAGCCGGCGACATGCACACGCTGC
TGCCTGGCCACGGGGCGCTGGCCTCAGGTTTCACCGGCCCCATGTCACTGGGCGGGCGGCACGCAGGCCT
GGTTGGAGGCAGCCACCCCGAGGACGGCCTCGCAGGCAGCACCAGCCTCATGCACAACCACGCGGCCCTC
CCCAGCCAGCCAGGCACCCTCCCTGACCTGTCTCGGCCTCCCGACTCCTACAGTGGGCTAGGGCGAGCAG
GTGCCACGGCGGCCGCCAGCGAGATCAAGCGGGAGGAGAAGGAGGACGAGGAGAACACGTCAGCGGCTGA
CCACTCGGAGGAGGAGAAGAAGGAGCTGAAGGCCCCCCGGGCCCGGACCAGCAGTACGGACGAGGTGCTG
TCCCTGGAGGAGAAAGACCTGAGGGACCGGGAGAGGCGCATGGCCAATAACGCGCGGGAGCGGGTGCGCG
TGCGGGATATTAACGAGGCCTTCCGGGAGCTGGGGCGCATGTGCCAGATGCACCTCAAGTCGGACAAAGC
GCAGACCAAGCTGCTCATCCTGCAGCAGGCCGTGCAGGTCATCCTGGGGCTGGAGCAGCAGGTGCGAGAG
CGGAACCTGAATCCCAAAGCAGCCTGTTTGAAACGGCGAGAAGAGGAAAAGGTGTCAGGTGTGGTTGGAG
ACCCCCAGATGGTGCTTTCAGCTCCCCACCCAGGCCTGAGCGAAGCCCACAACCCCGCCGGGCACATGTA
GTAATGAACTAGTCCGTAACTTGAAAGTATTTCGATTTCTTGGCTTTATATATCTTGTGGAAAGGACGAG
ACTCACGCATTGACTCAGAATCTACGCGTTAAGTCGACAATCAACCTCTGGATTACAAAATTTGTGAAAG
ATTGACTGGTATTCTTAACTATGTTGCTCCTTTTACGCTATGTGGATACGCTGCTTTAATGCCTTTGTAT
CATGCTATTGCTTCCCGTATGGCTTTCATTTTCTCCTCCTTGTATAAATCCTGGTTGCTGTCTCTTTATG
AGGAGTTGTGGCCCGTTGTCAGGCAACGTGGCGTGGTGTGCACTGTGTTTGCTGACGCAACCCCCACTGG
TTGGGGCATTGCCACCACCTGTCAGCTCCTTTCCGGGACTTTCGCTTTCCCCCTCCCTATTGCCACGGCG
GAACTCATCGCCGCCTGCCTTGCCCGCTGCTGGACAGGGGCTCGGCTGTTGGGCACTGACAATTCCGTGG
TGTTGTCGGGGAAATCATCGTCCTTTCCTTGGCTGCTCGCCTGTGTTGCCACCTGGATTCTGCGCGGGAC
GTCCTTCTGCTACGTCCCTTCGGCCCTCAATCCAGCGGACCTTCCTTCCCGCGGCCTGCTGCCGGCTCTG
CGGCCTCTTCCGCGTCTTCGCCTTCGCCCTCAGACGAGTCGGATCTCCCTTTGGGCCGCCTCCCCGCGTC
GACTTTAAGACCAATGACTTACAAGGCAGCTGTAGATCTTAGCCACTTTTTAAAAGAAAAGGGGGGACTG
GAAGGGCTAATTCACTCCCAACGAAGACAAGATCTGCTTTTTGCTTGTACTGGGTCTCTCTGGTTAGACC
AGATCTGAGCCTGGGAGCTCTCTGGCTAACTAGGGAACCCACTGCTTAAGCCTCAATAAAGCTTGCCTTG
AGTGCTTCAAGTAGTGTGTGCCCGTCTGTTGTGTGACTCTGGTAACTAGAGATCCCTCAGACCCTTTTAG
TCAGTGTGGAAAATCTCTAGCAGTACGTATAGTAGTTCATGTCATCTTATTATTCAGTATTTATAACTTG
CAAAGAAATGAATATCAGAGAGTGAGAGGAACTTGTTTATTGCAGCTTATAATGGTTACAAATAAAGCAA
TAGCATCACAAATTTCACAAATAAAGCATTTTTTTCACTGCATTCTAGTTGTGGTTTGTCCAAACTCATC
AATGTATCTTATCATGTCTGGCTCTAGCTATCCCGCCCCTAACTCCGCCCATCCCGCCCCTAACTCCGCC
CAGTTCCGCCCATTCTCCGCCCCATGGCTGACTAATTTTTTTTATTTATGCAGAGGCCGAGGCCGCCTCG
GCCTCTGAGCTATTCCAGAAGTAGTGAGGAGGCTTTTTTGGAGGCCTAGGGACGTACCCAATTCGCCCTA
TAGTGAGTCGTATTACGCGCGCTCACTGGCCGTCGTTTTACAACGTCGTGACTGGGAAAACCCTGGCGTT
ACCCAACTTAATCGCCTTGCAGCACATCCCCCTTTCGCCAGCTGGCGTAATAGCGAAGAGGCCCGCACCG
ATCGCCCTTCCCAACAGTTGCGCAGCCTGAATGGCGAATGGG
[124 nt withheld, positions 4733-4856]
C
[91 nt withheld, positions 4858-4948]
A
[49 nt withheld, positions 4950-4998]
CCTTTGACGTTGGAGTCCACGTTCTTT
[37 nt withheld, positions 5026-5062]
ACCCTATCTCGGTCTATTCTTTTGATTTATAAGGGATTTTGCCGATTTCGGCCTATTGGTTAAAAAATGA
GCTGATTTAACAAAAATTTAACGCGAATTTTAACAAAATATTAACGCTTACAATTTAGGTGGCACTTTTC
GGGGAAATGTGCGCGGAACCCCTATTTGTTTATTTTTCTAAATACATTCAAATATGTATCCGCTCATGAG
ACAATAACCCTGATAAATGCTTCAATAATATTGAAAAAGGAAGAGTATGAGTATTCAACATTTCCGTGTC
GCCCTTATTCCCTTTTTTGCGGCATTTTGCCTTCCTGTTTTTGCTCACCCAGAAACGCTGGTGAAAGTAA
AAGATGCTGAAGATCAGTTGGGTGCACGAGTGGGTTACATCGAACTGGATCTCAACAGCGGTAAGATCCT
TGAGAGTTTTCGCCCCGAAGAACGTTTTCCAATGATGAGCACTTTTAAAGTTCTGCTATGTGGCGCGGTA
TTATCCCGTATTGACGCCGGGCAAGAGCAACTCGGTCGCCGCATACACTATTCTCAGAATGACTTGGTTG
AGTACTCACCAGTCACAGAAAAGCATCTTACGGATGGCATGACAGTAAGAGAATTATGCAGTGCTGCCAT
AACCATGAGTGATAACACTGCGGCCAACTTACTTCTGACAACGATCGGAGGACCGAAGGAGCTAACCGCT
TTTTTGCACAACATGGGGGATCATGTAACTCGCCTTGATCGTTGGGAACCGGAGCTGAATGAAGCCATAC
CAAACGACGAGCGTGACACCACGATGCCTGTAGCAATGGCAACAACGTTGCGCAAACTATTAACTGGCGA
ACTACTTACTCTAGCTTCCCGGCAACAATTAATAGACTGGATGGAGGCGGATAAAGTTGCAGGACCACTT
CTGCGCTCGGCCCTTCCGGCTGGCTGGTTTATTGCTGATAAATCTGGAGCCGGTGAGCGTGGGTCTCGCG
GTATCATTGCAGCACTGGGGCCAGATGGTAAGCCCTCCCGTATCGTAGTTATCTACACGACGGGGAGTCA
GGCAACTATGGATGAACGAAATAGACAGATCGCTGAGATAGGTGCCTCACTGATTAAGCATTGGTAACTG
TCAGACCAAGTTTACTCATATATACTTTAGATTGATTTAAAACTTCATTTTTAATTTAAAAGGATCTAGG
TGAAGATCCTTTTTGATAATCTCATGACCAAAATCCCTTAACGTGAGTTTTCGTTCCACTGAGCGTCAGA
CCCCGTAGAAAAGATCAAAGGATCTTCTTGAGATCCTTTTTTTCTGCGCGTAATCTGCTGCTTGCAAACA
AAAAAACCACCGCTACCAGCGGTGGTTTGTTTGCCGGATCAAGAGCTACCAACTCTTTTTCCGAAGGTAA
CTGGCTTCAGCAGAGCGCAGATACCAAATACTGTTCTTCTAGTGTAGCCGTAGTTAGGCCACCACTTCAA
GAACTCTGTAGCACCGCCTACATACCTCGCTCTGCTAATCCTGTTACCAGTGGCTGCTGCCAGTGGCGAT
AAGTCGTGTCTTACCGGGTTGGACTCAAGACGATAGTTACCGGATAAGGCGCAGCGGTCGGGCTGAACGG
GGGGTTCGTGCACACAGCCCAGCTTGGAGCGAACGACCTACACCGAACTGAGATACCTACAGCGTGAGCT
ATGAGAAAGCGCCACGCTTCCCGAAGGGAGAAAGGCGGACAGGTATCCGGTAAGCGGCAGGGTCGGAACA
GGAGAGCGCACGAGGGAGCTTCCAGGGGGAAACGCCTGGTATCTTTATAGTCCTGTCGGGTTTCGCCACC
TCTGACTTGAGCGTCGATTTTTGTGATGCTCGTCAGGGGGGCGGAGCCTATGGAAAAACGCCAGCAACGC
GGCCTTTTTACGGTTCCTGGCCTTTTGCTGGCCTTTTGCTCACATGTTCTTTCCTGCGTTATCCCCTGAT
TCTGTGGATAACCGTATTACCGCCTTTGAGTGAGCTGATACCGCTCGCCGCAGCCGAACGACCGAGCGCA
GCGAGTCAGTGAGCGAGGAAGCGGAAGAGCGCCCAATACGCAAACCGCCTCTCCCCGCGCGTTGGCCGAT
TCATTAATGCAGCTGGCACGACAGGTTTCCCGACTGGAAAGCGGGCAGTGAGCGCAACGCAATTAATGTG
AGTTAGCTCACTCATTAGGCACCCCAGGCTTTACACTTTATGCTTCCGGCTCGTATGTTGTGTGGAATTG
TGAGCGGATAACAATTTCACACAGGAAACAGCTATGACCATGATTACGCCAAGCGCGCAATTAACCCTCA
CTAAAGGGAACAAAAGCTGGAGCTGCAAGCTTAATGTAGTCTTATGCAATACTCTTGTAGTCTTGCAACA
TGGTAACGATGAGTTAGCAACATGCCTTACAAGGAGAGAAAAAGCACCGTGCATGCCGATTGGTGGAAGT
AAGGTGGTACGATCGTGCCTTATTAGGAAGGCAACAGACGGGTCTGACATGGATTGGACGAACCACTGAA
TTGCCGCATTGCAGAGATATTGTATTTAAGTGCCTAGCTCGATACATAAACGGGTCTCTCTGGTTAGACC
AGATCTGAGCCTGGGAGCTCTCTGGCTAACTAGGGAACCCACTGCTTAAGCCTCAATAAAGCTTGCCTTG
AGTGCTTCAAGTAGTGTGTGCCCGTCTGTTGTGTGACTCTGGTAACTAGAGATCCCTCAGACCCTTTTAG
TCAGTGTGGAAAATCTCTAGCAGTGGCGCCCGAACAGGGACTTGAAAGCGAAAGGGAAACCAGAGGAGCT
CTCTCGACGCAGGACTCGGCTTGCTGAAGCGCGCACGGCAAGAGGCGAGGGGCGGCGACTGGTGAGTACG
CCAAAAATTTTGACTAGCGGAGGCTAGAAGGAGAGAGATGGGTGCGAGAGCGTCAGTATTAAGCGGGGGA
GAATTAGATCGCGATGGGAAAAAATTCGGTTAAGGCCAGGGGGAAAGAAAAAATATAAATTAAAACATAT
AGTATGGGCAAGCAGGGAGCTAGAACGATTCGCAGTTAATCCTGGCCTGTTAGAAACATCAGAAGGCTGT
AGACAAATACTGGGACAGCTACAACCATCCCTTCAGACAGGATCAGAAGAACTTAGATCATTATATAATA
CAGTAGCAACCCTCTATTGTGTGCATCAAAGGATAGAGATAAAAGACACCAAGGAAGCTTTAGACAAGAT
AGAGGAAGAGCAAAACAAAAGTAAGACCACCGCACAGCAAGCGGCCGCTGATCTTCAGACCTGGAGGAGG
AGATATGAGGGACAATTGGAGAAGTGAATTATATAAATATAAAGTAGTAAAAATTGAACCATTAGGAGTA
GCACCCACCAAGGCAAAGAGAAGAGTGGTGCAGAGAGAAAAAAGAGCAGTGGGAATAGGAGCTTTGTTCC
TTGGGTTCTTGGGAGCAGCAGGAAGCACTATGGGCGCAGCGTCAATGACGCTGACGGTACAGGCCAGACA
ATTATTGTCTGGTATAGTGCAGCAGCAGAACAATTTGCTGAGGGCTATTGAGGCGCAACAGCATCTGTTG
CAACTCACAGTCTGGGGCATCAAGCAGCTCCAGGCAAGAATCCTGGCTGTGGAAAGATACCTAAAGGATC
AACAGCTCCTGGGGATTTGGGGTTGCTCTGGAAAACTCATTTGCACCACTGCTGTGCCTTGGAATGCTAG
TTGGAGTAATAAATCTCTGGAACAGATTTGGAATCACACGACCTGGATGGAGTGGGACAGAGAAATTAAC
AATTACACAAGCTTAATACACTCCTTAATTGAAGAATCGCAAAACCAGCAAGAAAAGAATGAACAAGAAT
TATTGGAATTAGATAAATGGGCAAGTTTGTGGAATTGGTTTAACATAACAAATTGGCTGTGGTATATAAA
ATTATTCATAATGATAGTAGGAGGCTTGGTAGGTTTAAGAATAGTTTTTGCTGTACTTTCTATAGTGAAT
AGAGTTAGGCAGGGATATTCACCATTATCGTTTCAGACCCACCTCCCAACCCCGAGGGGACCCATGCATT
GCATCTCAATTAGTCAGCAACCAGGTGTGGAAAGTCCCCAGGCTCCCCAGCAGGCAGAAGTATGCAAAGC
ATGCGTCTCAATTAGTCAGCAACCATAGTCCCGCCCCTAACTCCGCCCATCCCGCCCCTAACTCCGCCCA
GTTCCGCCCATTCTCCGCCCCATGGCTGACTAATTTTTTTTATTTATGCAGAGGCCGAGGCCGCCTCGGC
CTCTGAGCTATTCCAGAAGTAGTGAGGAGGCTTTTTTGGAGGCCTAGGCTTTTGCAAAAAGCTTTCTAGA
GGTACCACCGGAGCTTACCATGACCGAGTACAAGCCCACGGTGCGCCTCGCCACCCGCGACGACGTCCCC
AGGGCCGTACGCACCCTCGCCGCCGCGTTCGCCGACTACCCCGCCACGCGCCACACCGTCGATCCGGACC
GCCACATCGAGCGGGTCACCGAGCTGCAAGAACTCTTCCTCACGCGCGTCGGGCTCGACATCGGCAAGGT
GTGGGTCGCGGACGACGGCGCCGCCGTGGCGGTCTGGACCACGCCGGAGAGCGTCGAAGCGGGGGCGGTG
TTCGCCGAGATCGGCCCGCGCATGGCCGAGTTGAGCGGTTCCCGGCTGGCCGCGCAGCAACAGATGGAAG
GCCTCCTGGCGCCGCACCGGCCCAAGGAGCCCGCGTGGTTCCTGGCCACCGTCGGCGTCTCGCCCGACCA
CCAGGGCAAGGGTCTGGGCAGCGCCGTCGTGCTCCCCGGAGTGGAGGCGGCCGAGCGCGCCGGGGTGCCC
GCCTTCCTGGAGACCTCCGCGCCCCGCAACCTCCCCTTCTACGAGCGGCTCGGCTTCACCGTCACCGCCG
ACGTCGAGGTGCCCGAAGGACCGCGCACCTGGTGCATGACCCGCAAGCCCGGTGCCAGTTAACGAATTCT
AGATCTTGAGACAAATGGCAGTATTCATCCACAATTTTAAAAGAAAAGGGGGGATTGGGGGGTACAGTGC
AGGGGAAAGAATAGTAGACATAATAGCAACAGACATACAAACTAAAGAATTACAAAAACAAATTACAAAA
ATTCAAAATTTTCGGGTTTATTACAGGGACAGCAGAGATCCACTTTGGCGCCGGCTCGAGGCCTGCAGGT
GCAAAGATGGATAAAGTTTTAAACAGAGAGGAATCTTTGCAGCTAATGGACCTTCTAGGTCTTGAAAGGA
GTGGGAATT
Features (pLannotate 1.2.2; 31 found; start..end, strand, type, name):
      1..1179    +  promoter       EF-1α promoter: strong constitutive promoter for human elongation factor EF-1α
   1196..3148    +  CDS            TCF3: TFE2_HUMAN - Also known as BHLHB21, E2A, ITF1. Experimental evidence at protein level: Swiss-Prot protein existence level 1. Transcriptional regulator involved in the initiation of neuronal differentiation and mesenchymal to epithelial transition. Heterodimers between TCF3 and tissue-specific basic helix-loop-helix (bHLH) proteins play major roles in determining tissue-specific cell fate during embryogenesis, like muscle or early B-cell differentiation. Together with TCF15, required for the mesenchymal to epithelial transition. Dimers bind DNA on E-box motifs: 5'-CANNTG-3' (By similarity). Bin
   3164..3217    +  promoter       U6 promoter (fragment): RNA polymerase III promoter for human U6 snRNA
   3259..3847    +  misc_feature   WPRE: woodchuck hepatitis virus posttranscriptional regulatory element
   3898..3917    +  misc_feature   cPPT/CTS (fragment): central polypurine tract and central termination sequence of HIV-1
   3919..4152    +  LTR            3' LTR (ΔU3): self-inactivating 3' long terminal repeat (LTR) from HIV-1
   4230..4351    +  polyA_signal   SV40 poly(A) signal: SV40 polyadenylation signal
   4391..4526    +  rep_origin     SV40 ori: SV40 origin of replication
   4547..4565    -  promoter       T7 promoter: promoter for bacteriophage T7 RNA polymerase
   4573..4728    +  CDS            lacZα (fragment): LacZα fragment of β-galactosidase; lacZ fragment
   4733..5161    +  rep_origin     f1 ori (sequence partly withheld): f1 bacteriophage origin of replication; arrow indicates direction of (+) strand synthesis
   5214..5318    +  promoter       AmpR promoter: bla
   5319..6179    +  CDS            AmpR: β-lactamase; bla; confers resistance to ampicillin, carbenicillin, and related antibiotics
   6350..6938    +  rep_origin     ori: high-copy-number ColE1/pMB1/pBR322/pUC origin of replication
   7121..7213    +  CDS            lacI (fragment): lac repressor; lacI; The lac repressor binds to the lac operator to inhibit transcription in E. coli. This inhibition can be relieved by adding lactose or isopropyl-β-D-thiogalactopyranoside (IPTG).
   7226..7247    +  protein_bind   CAP binding site: CAP binding activates transcription in the presence of cAMP. E. coli catabolite activator protein
   7262..7292    +  promoter       lac promoter: promoter for the E. coli lac operon
   7300..7316    +  protein_bind   lac operator: The lac repressor binds to the lac operator to inhibit transcription in E. coli. This inhibition can be relieved by adding lactose or isopropyl-β-D-thiogalactopyranoside (IPTG). lac repressor encoded by lacI
   7361..7379    +  promoter       T3 promoter: promoter for bacteriophage T3 RNA polymerase
   7407..7633    +  promoter       RSV promoter: Rous sarcoma virus enhancer/promoter
   7634..7814    +  LTR            5' LTR (truncated): truncated 5' long terminal repeat (LTR) from HIV-1
   7861..7986    +  misc_feature   HIV-1 Ψ: packaging signal of human immunodeficiency virus type 1
   7970..8333    +  CDS            HIV-1 gag (fragment): gag protein from human immunodeficiency virus 1; gag
   8479..8712    +  misc_feature   RRE: The Rev response element (RRE) of HIV-1 allows for Rev-dependent mRNA export from the nucleus to the cytoplasm.
   9089..9115    +  CDS            Rev (fragment): human immunodeficiency virus 1 (HIV-1) Rev protein; rev; enhances nuclear export of unspliced and incompletely spliced viral mRNAs
   9122..9145    +  promoter       SV40 promoter (fragment): SV40 early promoter
   9146..9217    +  promoter       SV40 promoter (fragment): SV40 enhancer and early promoter
   9241..9376    +  rep_origin     SV40 ori: SV40 origin of replication
   9422..10018   +  CDS            PuroR (fragment): puromycin N-acetyltransferase; pac from Streptomyces; confers resistance to puromycin
  10067..10184   +  misc_feature   cPPT/CTS: central polypurine tract and central termination sequence of HIV-1
  10249..10315   +  CDS            small t antigen (fragment): SV40 (simian virus 40) small t antigen
