[The description below was written by a language model from this plasmid's Addgene catalogue record and pLannotate feature annotations shown in this document.]
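Description:
TFORF0276 is a lentiviral mammalian expression plasmid built on the pLX_TRC317 backbone and carrying the human transcription factor TCF3 (also known as E2A/E47), a basic helix-loop-helix protein that dimerises with tissue-specific bHLH partners and binds E-box motifs. It belongs to a barcoded transcription factor ORF collection. Each member carries a unique 24-bp barcode so that the overexpressed factor can be identified by sequencing in pooled screens. The barcode is not annotated as a separate feature in the table, so its exact position cannot be stated from the record. The plasmid is maintained in E. coli through a high-copy ColE1/pUC-type origin with ampicillin resistance, and it also contains an f1 origin and lac-derived backbone remnants. The depositor notes that the ORF was synthesised and warns that recombination can occur during propagation.

The transfer cassette has a third-generation, self-inactivating layout. An RSV promoter is fused to a truncated HIV-1 5' LTR and drives genomic RNA production in packaging cells. It is followed by the Ψ packaging signal with a gag fragment and the Rev response element for Rev-dependent nuclear export. Next comes an SV40 early promoter/origin region upstream of the puromycin N-acetyltransferase gene, which allows selection of transduced cells. A cPPT/CTS element that aids nuclear import of the viral genome follows. The EF-1α promoter then drives constitutive expression of the TCF3 coding sequence. Downstream, a WPRE enhances transcript stability and expression, and the cassette ends in the ΔU3 3' LTR, with an SV40 polyadenylation signal beyond it. A short U6 promoter fragment sits between the ORF and the WPRE. The construct is intended for stable overexpression of TCF3, individually or in pooled screens such as directed differentiation studies.
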