Addgene plasmid #142386: TFORF0276
Purpose: Lentiviral vector for overexpressing transcription factor ORFs with unique 24-bp barcodes. Barcodes facilitate identification of transcription factors in pooled screens.
Depositing lab: Feng Zhang. Depositing organization: Broad Institute. Publication: A transcription factor atlas of directed differentiation. Joung J, Ma S, Tay T, Geiger-Schuller KR, Kirchgatterer PC, Verdine VK, Guo B, Arias-Garcia MA, Allen WE, Singh A, Kuksenko O, Abudayyeh OO, Gootenberg JS, Fu Z, Macrae RK, Buenrostro JD, Regev A, Zhang F. Cell. 2023 Jan 5;186(1):209-229.e26. doi: 10.1016/j.cell.2022.11.026. PubMed 36608654.
Backbone
  Vector backbone: pLX_TRC317
  Backbone manufacturer: Broad Institute Genetic Perturbation Platform
  Backbone size w/o insert (bp): 8264
  Vector type: Mammalian Expression, Lentiviral
  Selectable markers: Puromycin
Growth in bacteria
  Bacterial resistance: Ampicillin, 100 μg/mL
  Growth temperature: 37°C
  Growth strain: NEB Stable
  Copy number: High Copy
Gene/Insert
  Gene/Insert name: TCF3
  Species: H. sapiens (human)
  Insert size (bp): 2057
  Entrez Gene: TCF3 (a.k.a. AGM8, AGM8A, AGM8B, E2A, E47, ITF1, TCF-3, VDIR, bHLHb21, p75)
  Promoter: EF1a
  Cloning method: Unknown
  Sequencing primers: 5′ GGGTGGAGACTGAAGTTAGGCCAG; 3′ CACATAGCGTAAAAGGAGCAACATAG
Terms and licenses: Academic/Nonprofit Terms; Industry Terms: Not Available to Industry
Depositor comments: NM_001136139,XM_017027182,ENST00000588136 . The transcription factor ORF portion of this plasmid was synthesized by Genewiz. Please test multiple small colonies in case of plasmid recombination. To make this collection available in a timely manner, a portion of this collection was not fully sequenced by Addgene. If an Addgene verified full plasmid sequence is not available, please contact us prior to placing an order to request the full sequence.
How to cite: TFORF0276 was a gift from Feng Zhang (Addgene plasmid # 142386 ; http://n2t.net/addgene:142386 ; RRID:Addgene_142386)
