>Addgene plasmid #142386 | TFORF0276 | depositor partial sequence | sequence record 279296 | Insert
ACCGCCACCATGAACCAGCCGCAGAGGATGGCGCCTGTGGGCACAGACAAGGAGCTCAGTGACCTCCTGG
ACTTCAGCATGATGTTCCCGCTGCCTGTCACCAACGGGAAGGGCCGGCCCGCCTCCCTGGCCGGGGCGCA
GTTCGGAGGTTCAGGTCTTGAGGACCGGCCCAGCTCAGGCTCCTGGGGCAGCGGCGACCAGAGCAGCTCC
TCCTTTGACCCCAGCCGGACCTTCAGCGAGGGCACCCACTTCACTGAGTCGCACAGCAGCCTCTCTTCAT
CCACATTCCTGGGACCGGGACTCGGAGGCAAGAGCGGTGAGCGGGGCGCCTATGCCTCCTTCGGGAGAGA
CGCAGGCGTGGGCGGCCTGACTCAGGCTGGCTTCCTGTCAGGCGAGCTGGCCCTCAACAGCCCCGGGCCC
CTGTCCCCTTCGGGCATGAAGGGGACCTCCCAGTACTACCCCTCCTACTCCGGCAGCTCCCGGCGGAGAG
CGGCAGACGGCAGCCTAGACACGCAGCCCAAGAAGGTCCGGAAGGTCCCGCCGGGTCTTCCATCCTCGGT
GTACCCACCCAGCTCAGGTGAGGACTACGGCAGGGATGCCACCGCCTACCCGTCCGCCAAGACCCCCAGC
AGCACCTATCCCGCCCCCTTCTACGTGGCAGATGGCAGCCTGCACCCCTCAGCCGAGCTCTGGAGTCCCC
CGGGCCAGGCGGGCTTCGGGCCCATGCTGGGTGGGGGCTCATCCCCGCTGCCCCTCCCGCCCGGTAGCGG
CCCGGTGGGCAGCAGTGGAAGCAGCAGCACGTTTGGTGGCCTGCACCAGCACGAGCGTATGGGCTACCAG
CTGCATGGAGCAGAGGTGAACGGTGGGCTCCCATCTGCATCCTCCTTCTCCTCAGCCCCCGGAGCCACGT
ACGGCGGCGTCTCCAGCCACACGCCGCCTGTCAGCGGGGCCGACAGCCTCCTGGGCTCCCGAGGGACCAC
AGCTGGCAGCTCCGGGGATGCCCTCGGCAAAGCACTGGCCTCGATCTACTCCCCGGATCACTCAAGCAAT
AACTTCTCGTCCAGCCCTTCTACCCCCGTGGGCTCCCCCCAGGGCCTGGCAGGAACGTCACAGTGGCCTC
GAGCAGGAGCCCCCGGTGCCTTATCGCCCAGCTACGACGGGGGTCTCCACGGCCTGCAGAGTAAGATAGA
AGACCACCTGGACGAGGCCATCCACGTGCTCCGCAGCCACGCCGTGGGCACAGCCGGCGACATGCACACG
CTGCTGCCTGGCCACGGGGCGCTGGCCTCAGGTTTCACCGGCCCCATGTCACTGGGCGGGCGGCACGCAG
GCCTGGTTGGAGGCAGCCACCCCGAGGACGGCCTCGCAGGCAGCACCAGCCTCATGCACAACCACGCGGC
CCTCCCCAGCCAGCCAGGCACCCTCCCTGACCTGTCTCGGCCTCCCGACTCCTACAGTGGGCTAGGGCGA
GCAGGTGCCACGGCGGCCGCCAGCGAGATCAAGCGGGAGGAGAAGGAGGACGAGGAGAACACGTCAGCGG
CTGACCACTCGGAGGAGGAGAAGAAGGAGCTGAAGGCCCCCCGGGCCCGGACCAGCAGTACGGACGAGGT
GCTGTCCCTGGAGGAGAAAGACCTGAGGGACCGGGAGAGGCGCATGGCCAATAACGCGCGGGAGCGGGTG
CGCGTGCGGGATATTAACGAGGCCTTCCGGGAGCTGGGGCGCATGTGCCAGATGCACCTCAAGTCGGACA
AAGCGCAGACCAAGCTGCTCATCCTGCAGCAGGCCGTGCAGGTCATCCTGGGGCTGGAGCAGCAGGTGCG
AGAGCGGAACCTGAATCCCAAAGCAGCCTGTTTGAAACGGCGAGAAGAGGAAAAGGTGTCAGGTGTGGTT
GGAGACCCCCAGATGGTGCTTTCAGCTCCCCACCCAGGCCTGAGCGAAGCCCACAACCCCGCCGGGCACA
TGTAGTAATGAACTAGTCCGTAACTTGAAAGTATTTCGATTTCTTGGCTTTATATATCTTGTGGAAAGGA
CGAGACTCACGCATTGACTCAGAATCT
