>Addgene plasmid #142386 | TFORF0276 | depositor partial sequence | sequence record 279297 | Barcode
GACTCACGCATTGACTCAGAATCT
